Addgene plasmid #49347: pGL3 2198
Purpose: This is actually plasmid pGL3 2185 from the associated publication, which contains a shorter Bmp2 promoter sequence. also contains luciferase reporter.
Depositing lab: Stephen Harris & Melissa Rogers. Depositing organization: University of Texas Health Science Center at San Antonio. Publication: Bone morphogenetic protein 2 transcripts in rapidly developing deer antler tissue contain an extended 5' non-coding region arising from a distal promoter. Feng JQ, Chen D, Ghosh-Choudhury N, Esparza J, Mundy GR, Harris SE. Biochim Biophys Acta. 1997 Jan 3;1350(1):47-52. 10.1016/S0167-4781(96)00178-9 PubMed 9003457.
Backbone
  Vector backbone: pGL3 basic
  Backbone manufacturer: Promega
  Backbone size w/o insert (bp): 4818
  Vector type: Luciferase
Growth in bacteria
  Bacterial resistance: Ampicillin, 100 μg/mL
  Growth temperature: 37°C
  Growth strain: DH5alpha
  Copy number: High Copy
Gene/Insert
  Gene/Insert name: Bmp2 promoter (shorter sequence) (alt name: pGL3 2185)
  Species: H. sapiens (human)
  Entrez Gene: BMP2 (a.k.a. BDA2, BMP2A, SSFSC, SSFSC1)
  Promoter: Bmp2 promoter
  Tag / fusion protein: luciferase (C terminal on backbone)
  Cloning method: Restriction Enzyme; 5′ cloning site SmaI (destroyed during cloning); 3′ cloning site SmaI (destroyed during cloning)
  Sequencing primers: 5′ NA; 3′ LucNrev
Terms and licenses: Academic/Nonprofit Terms; Industry Terms: Not Available to Industry
How to cite: pGL3 2198 was a gift from Stephen Harris & Melissa Rogers (Addgene plasmid # 49347 ; http://n2t.net/addgene:49347 ; RRID:Addgene_49347)
