[The description below was written by a language model from this plasmid's Addgene catalogue record and pLannotate feature annotations shown in this document.]
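Description:
pGL3 2198 is a firefly luciferase reporter plasmid built on the promoterless pGL3 basic backbone and designed to measure the transcriptional activity of a Bmp2 promoter fragment. The catalogue notes a naming discrepancy: the deposited plasmid is actually the construct called pGL3 2185 in the associated publication, which carries a shorter Bmp2 promoter sequence than the name 2198 implies. The promoter fragment was inserted at the SmaI site of the polylinker, and both junction sites were destroyed in cloning. The record lists the insert species as human and links it to human BMP2, although the cited study concerns BMP2 transcripts in deer antler tissue, so the stated origin should be treated with some caution.

The sequenced plasmid is 5,721 nt, about 0.9 kb larger than the stated 4,818 bp backbone. The feature table annotates only backbone elements. The promoter insert itself is not annotated, but it presumably lies in the unannotated stretch between the upstream pause site and the luc+ coding sequence across the circular junction. Upstream of that region, a synthetic poly(A) signal and an RNA polymerase II transcriptional pause site reduce read-through from the backbone, so that luciferase output reflects the inserted promoter. The luc+ open reading frame is followed by the SV40 late poly(A) signal. Propagation in E. coli relies on a high-copy ColE1/pUC-type origin with ampicillin selection via β-lactamase, and an f1 origin allows single-stranded DNA production. The short large T antigen, TcR and lacZα fragments are vestigial backbone matches rather than functional genes. The "luciferase tag" listed in the record is the reporter, not a protein fusion. The plasmid is suited to transient transfection assays for mapping Bmp2 promoter activity and regulation.
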