Features (pLannotate 1.2.2; 11 found; start..end, strand, type, name):
    154..1806    +  CDS            luciferase: firefly luciferase; luc+; enhanced luc+ version of the luciferase gene
   1847..1968    -  polyA_signal   SV40 poly(A) signal: SV40 polyadenylation signal
   1991..2059    -  CDS            large T antigen (fragment): large T antigen from SV40 (simian virus 40)
   2075..2207    +  CDS            TcR (fragment): tetracycline efflux protein; tet; confers resistance to tetracycline
   2387..2975    -  rep_origin     ori: high-copy-number ColE1/pMB1/pBR322/pUC origin of replication
   3146..4006    -  CDS            AmpR: β-lactamase; bla; confers resistance to ampicillin, carbenicillin, and related antibiotics
   4007..4111    -  promoter       AmpR promoter: bla
   4138..4566    +  rep_origin     f1 ori (sequence partly withheld): f1 bacteriophage origin of replication; arrow indicates direction of (+) strand synthesis
   4598..4665    -  CDS            lacZα (fragment): LacZα fragment of β-galactosidase; lacZ fragment
   4724..4772    +  polyA_signal   poly(A) signal: synthetic polyadenylation signal
   4786..4877    +  misc_feature   pause site: RNA polymerase II transcriptional pause signal from the human α2 globin gene
>Addgene plasmid #49347 | pGL3 2198 | addgene full sequence | sequence record 183206 | Addgene NGS Result
GCGCCGTGGCGCGGCGCTCGCGGCTTTTAAAGGGGACGCCGCCTGCCGGCTCCCTCCCGGCCGCGGCCGA
ACACCTCCCCCTTCGCGGCGCGGCTCGCCGGGGATCTGCGATCTAAGTAAGCTTGGCATTCCGGTACTGT
TGGTAAAGCCACCATGGAAGACGCCAAAAACATAAAGAAAGGCCCGGCGCCATTCTATCCGCTGGAAGAT
GGAACCGCTGGAGAGCAACTGCATAAGGCTATGAAGAGATACGCCCTGGTTCCTGGAACAATTGCTTTTA
CAGATGCACATATCGAGGTGGACATCACTTACGCTGAGTACTTCGAAATGTCCGTTCGGTTGGCAGAAGC
TATGAAACGATATGGGCTGAATACAAATCACAGAATCGTCGTATGCAGTGAAAACTCTCTTCAATTCTTT
ATGCCGGTGTTGGGCGCGTTATTTATCGGAGTTGCAGTTGCGCCCGCGAACGACATTTATAATGAACGTG
AATTGCTCAACAGTATGGGCATTTCGCAGCCTACCGTGGTGTTCGTTTCCAAAAAGGGGTTGCAAAAAAT
TTTGAACGTGCAAAAAAAGCTCCCAATCATCCAAAAAATTATTATCATGGATTCTAAAACGGATTACCAG
GGATTTCAGTCGATGTACACGTTCGTCACATCTCATCTACCTCCCGGTTTTAATGAATACGATTTTGTGC
CAGAGTCCTTCGATAGGGACAAGACAATTGCACTGATCATGAACTCCTCTGGATCTACTGGTCTGCCTAA
AGGTGTCGCTCTGCCTCATAGAACTGCCTGCGTGAGATTCTCGCATGCCAGAGATCCTATTTTTGGCAAT
CAAATCATTCCGGATACTGCGATTTTAAGTGTTGTTCCATTCCATCACGGTTTTGGAATGTTTACTACAC
TCGGATATTTGATATGTGGATTTCGAGTCGTCTTAATGTATAGATTTGAAGAAGAGCTGTTTCTGAGGAG
CCTTCAGGATTACAAGATTCAAAGTGCGCTGCTGGTGCCAACCCTATTCTCCTTCTTCGCCAAAAGCACT
CTGATTGACAAATACGATTTATCTAATTTACACGAAATTGCTTCTGGTGGCGCTCCCCTCTCTAAGGAAG
TCGGGGAAGCGGTTGCCAAGAGGTTCCATCTGCCAGGTATCAGGCAAGGATATGGGCTCACTGAGACTAC
ATCAGCTATTCTGATTACACCCGAGGGGGATGATAAACCGGGCGCGGTCGGTAAAGTTGTTCCATTTTTT
GAAGCGAAGGTTGTGGATCTGGATACCGGGAAAACGCTGGGCGTTAATCAAAGAGGCGAACTGTGTGTGA
GAGGTCCTATGATTATGTCCGGTTATGTAAACAATCCGGAAGCGACCAACGCCTTGATTGACAAGGATGG
ATGGCTACATTCTGGAGACATAGCTTACTGGGACGAAGACGAACACTTCTTCATCGTTGACCGCCTGAAG
TCTCTGATTAAGTACAAAGGCTATCAGGTGGCTCCCGCTGAATTGGAATCCATCTTGCTCCAACACCCCA
ACATCTTCGACGCAGGTGTCGCAGGTCTTCCCGACGATGACGCCGGTGAACTTCCCGCCGCCGTTGTTGT
TTTGGAGCACGGAAAGACGATGACGGAAAAAGAGATCGTGGATTACGTCGCCAGTCAAGTAACAACCGCG
AAAAAGTTGCGCGGAGGAGTTGTGTTTGTGGACGAAGTACCGAAAGGTCTTACCGGAAAACTCGACGCAA
GAAAAATCAGAGAGATCCTCATAAAGGCCAAGAAGGGCGGAAAGATCGCCGTGTAATTCTAGAGTCGGGG
CGGCCGGCCGCTTCGAGCAGACATGATAAGATACATTGATGAGTTTGGACAAACCACAACTAGAATGCAG
TGAAAAAAATGCTTTATTTGTGAAATTTGTGATGCTATTGCTTTATTTGTAACCATTATAAGCTGCAATA
AACAAGTTAACAACAACAATTGCATTCATTTTATGTTTCAGGTTCAGGGGGAGGTGTGGGAGGTTTTTTA
AAGCAAGTAAAACCTCTACAAATGTGGTAAAATCGATAAGGATCCGTCGACCGATGCCCTTGAGAGCCTT
CAACCCAGTCAGCTCCTTCCGGTGGGCGCGGGGCATGACTATCGTCGCCGCACTTATGACTGTCTTCTTT
ATCATGCAACTCGTAGGACAGGTGCCGGCAGCGCTCTTCCGCTTCCTCGCTCACTGACTCGCTGCGCTCG
GTCGTTCGGCTGCGGCGAGCGGTATCAGCTCACTCAAAGGCGGTAATACGGTTATCCACAGAATCAGGGG
ATAACGCAGGAAAGAACATGTGAGCAAAAGGCCAGCAAAAGGCCAGGAACCGTAAAAAGGCCGCGTTGCT
GGCGTTTTTCCATAGGCTCCGCCCCCCTGACGAGCATCACAAAAATCGACGCTCAAGTCAGAGGTGGCGA
AACCCGACAGGACTATAAAGATACCAGGCGTTTCCCCCTGGAAGCTCCCTCGTGCGCTCTCCTGTTCCGA
CCCTGCCGCTTACCGGATACCTGTCCGCCTTTCTCCCTTCGGGAAGCGTGGCGCTTTCTCATAGCTCACG
CTGTAGGTATCTCAGTTCGGTGTAGGTCGTTCGCTCCAAGCTGGGCTGTGTGCACGAACCCCCCGTTCAG
CCCGACCGCTGCGCCTTATCCGGTAACTATCGTCTTGAGTCCAACCCGGTAAGACACGACTTATCGCCAC
TGGCAGCAGCCACTGGTAACAGGATTAGCAGAGCGAGGTATGTAGGCGGTGCTACAGAGTTCTTGAAGTG
GTGGCCTAACTACGGCTACACTAGAAGAACAGTATTTGGTATCTGCGCTCTGCTGAAGCCAGTTACCTTC
GGAAAAAGAGTTGGTAGCTCTTGATCCGGCAAACAAACCACCGCTGGTAGCGGTGGTTTTTTTGTTTGCA
AGCAGCAGATTACGCGCAGAAAAAAAGGATCTCAAGAAGATCCTTTGATCTTTTCTACGGGGTCTGACGC
TCAGTGGAACGAAAACTCACGTTAAGGGATTTTGGTCATGAGATTATCAAAAAGGATCTTCACCTAGATC
CTTTTAAATTAAAAATGAAGTTTTAAATCAATCTAAAGTATATATGAGTAAACTTGGTCTGACAGTTACC
AATGCTTAATCAGTGAGGCACCTATCTCAGCGATCTGTCTATTTCGTTCATCCATAGTTGCCTGACTCCC
CGTCGTGTAGATAACTACGATACGGGAGGGCTTACCATCTGGCCCCAGTGCTGCAATGATACCGCGAGAC
CCACGCTCACCGGCTCCAGATTTATCAGCAATAAACCAGCCAGCCGGAAGGGCCGAGCGCAGAAGTGGTC
CTGCAACTTTATCCGCCTCCATCCAGTCTATTAATTGTTGCCGGGAAGCTAGAGTAAGTAGTTCGCCAGT
TAATAGTTTGCGCAACGTTGTTGCCATTGCTACAGGCATCGTGGTGTCACGCTCGTCGTTTGGTATGGCT
TCATTCAGCTCCGGTTCCCAACGATCAAGGCGAGTTACATGATCCCCCATGTTGTGCAAAAAAGCGGTTA
GCTCCTTCGGTCCTCCGATCGTTGTCAGAAGTAAGTTGGCCGCAGTGTTATCACTCATGGTTATGGCAGC
ACTGCATAATTCTCTTACTGTCATGCCATCCGTAAGATGCTTTTCTGTGACTGGTGAGTACTCAACCAAG
TCATTCTGAGAATAGTGTATGCGGCGACCGAGTTGCTCTTGCCCGGCGTCAATACGGGATAATACCGCGC
CACATAGCAGAACTTTAAAAGTGCTCATCATTGGAAAACGTTCTTCGGGGCGAAAACTCTCAAGGATCTT
ACCGCTGTTGAGATCCAGTTCGATGTAACCCACTCGTGCACCCAACTGATCTTCAGCATCTTTTACTTTC
ACCAGCGTTTCTGGGTGAGCAAAAACAGGAAGGCAAAATGCCGCAAAAAAGGGAATAAGGGCGACACGGA
AATGTTGAATACTCATACTCTTCCTTTTTCAATATTATTGAAGCATTTATCAGGGTTATTGTCTCATGAG
CGGATACATATTTGAATGTATTTAGAAAAATAAACAAATAGGGGTTCCGCGCACATTTCCCCGAAAAGTG
CCACCTG
[124 nt withheld, positions 4138-4261]
C
[91 nt withheld, positions 4263-4353]
A
[49 nt withheld, positions 4355-4403]
CCTTTGACGTTGGAGTCCACGTTCTTT
[37 nt withheld, positions 4431-4467]
ACCCTATCTCGGTCTATTCTTTTGATTTATAAGGGATTTTGCCGATTTCGGCCTATTGGTTAAAAAATGA
GCTGATTTAACAAAAATTTAACGCGAATTTTAACAAAATATTAACGCTTACAATTTGCCATTCGCCATTC
AGGCTGCGCAACTGTTGGGAAGGGCGATCGGTGCGGGCCTCTTCGCTATTACGCCAGCCCAAGCTACCAT
GATAAGTAAGTAATATTAAGGTACGGGAGGTACTTGGAGCGGCCGCAATAAAATATCTTTATTTTCATTA
CATCTGTGTGTTGGTTTTTTGTGTGAATCGATAGTACTAACATACGCTCTCCATCAAAACAAAACGAAAC
AAAACAAACTAGCAAAATAGGCTGTCCCCAGTGCAAGTGCAGGTGCCAGAACATTTCTCTATCGATAGGT
ACCGAGCTCTTACGCGTGCTAGCCCGGGCTCGAGATCCCCCGCAAGTTATTCTCCCTGCAAGTTCAAGAA
GTCCCCAGCCAAGTGCTGACACACAACAACAGCGAGCAGGGGGAGGAGTGCGGGGCAGGGAAGGGAAGGG
AGAAAGGAGAAGCTGGTGCTGTCGTCCTCCTTAGGAACCAGCGCCCGAGGGACGCGTGGCCCCGCGCGGG
GCCGGCTCCGGGACTCGGGGGTCGAGGGTCGGGCGCTCCGCGCTAGCTCCGCCGCGGCCCATGGCTCGGG
GCAGCCATCCTGGGCGACGCCGGGTCCAGGGAAGGGCACGGCGGCGATCTCGGTGCCAGGCGAGTTGCCC
CCCCGCATCACTCTGCCTTACTCCAGTGCACCCCCATTCGCGCTCGCCAGTTGAAAGCACCGCGGCTCTG
GCGCCCCGTCGTCCTCGGGCGCATTCTCCGGCGAGTCGAGCCGAGTCCCGGGCCGCCGAGGCGGGTGGCT
GTGCTCTCCCCTCGCTCTCCTAGCCCTGGGGCCAAGTGCCCTTTGTGGCTAGCCTGGGGTCCGATCACAC
CTCGGCCAGCGCGTCCCAGGCCCCCGATCTCCTGCAGTAGGTGCTCCGCATCGCGGCGCTAGGGATCGGC
TCCGGAGTCCCCGGCGCTCTGCGCGCCCGTCCGCGGCTCTGGCGCAGCCCGGGCAGCAGAGGCCACGGCG
CTGTGGCGCGCTCTGCCGGGTGCTCCAGCCCGCGCGGGGTCTGCGGCGCGCGGGTGCCTCGCGGTCCCCG
GTGATCCACTCGGCGCTGGCCCCGAGAACGTTCGGGTAGCCGGCGGAGGCTGTGGCGGCAGATG
