>Addgene plasmid #49347 | pGL3 2198 | addgene partial sequence | sequence record 75191 | LucNrev 5'-CCTTATGCAGTTGCTCTCC-3'
GGCCTTTCTTTATGTTTTTGGCGTCTTCCATGGTGGCTTTACCAACAGTACCGGAATGCCAAGCTTACTT
AGATCGCAGATCCCCGGCGAGCCGCGCCGCGAAGGGGGAGGTGTTCGGCCGCGGCCGGGAGGGAGCCGGC
AGGCGGCGTCCCCTTTAAAAGCCGCGAGCGCCGCGCCACGGCGCCGCCGCCGCCGTCGCCGCCGCCGGAG
TCCTCGCCCCGCCGCGCTGCGCCCGGCTCGCGCTGCGCTAGTCGCTCCGCTTCCCACACCCCGCCGGGGA
CTGGCAGCCGCCGCCGCACATCTGCCGCCACAGCCTCCGCCGGCTACCCGAACGTTCTCGGGGCCAGCGC
CGAGTGGATCACCGGGGACCGCGAGGCACCCGCGCGCCGCAGACCCCGCGCGGGCTGGAGCACCCGGCAG
AGCGCGCCACAGCGCCGTGGCCTCTGCTGCCCGGGCTGCGCCAGAGCCGCGGACGGGCGCGCAGAGCGCC
GGGGACTCCGGAGCCGATCCCTAGCGCCGCGATGCGGAGCACCTACTGCAGGAGATCGGGGGCCTGGGAC
GCGCTGGCCGAGGTGTGATCGGACCCCAGGCTAGCCACAAAGGGCACTTGGCCCCAGGGCTAGGAGAGCG
AGGGGAGAGCACAGCCACCCGCCTCGGCGGCCCGGGACTCGGCTCGACTCGCCGGAGAATGCGCCCGAGG
ACGACGGGGCGCCAGAGCCGCGGTGCTTTCAACTGGCGAGCG
