>Addgene plasmid #49347 | pGL3 2198 | addgene partial sequence | sequence record 75292 | RVprimer3 5'-CTAGCAAAATAGGCTGTCCC-3'
CTCTATCGATAGGTACCGAGCTCTTACGCGTGCTAGCCCGGGCTCGAGATCCCCCGCAAGTTATTCTCCC
TGCAAGTTCAAGAAGTCCCCAGCCAAGTGCTGACACACAACAACAGCGAGCAGGGGGAGGAGTGCGGGGC
AGGGAAGGGAAGGGAGAAAGGAGAAGCTGGTGCTGTCGTCCTCCTTAGGAACCAGCGCCCGAGGGACGCG
TGGCCCCGCGCGGGGCCGGCTCCGGGACTCGGGGGTCGAGGGTCGGGCGCTCCGCGCTAGCTCCGCCGCG
GCCCATGGCTCGGGGCAGCCATCCTGGGCGACGCCGGGTCCAGGGAAGGGCACGGCGGCGATCTCGGTGC
CAGGCGAGTTGCCCCCCCGCATCACTCTGCCTTACTCCAGTGCACCCCCATTCGCGCTCGCCAGTTGAAA
GCACCGCGGCTCTGGCGCCCCGTCGTCCTCGGGCGCATTCTCCGGCGAGTCGAGCCGAGTCCCGGGCCGC
CGAGGCGGGTGGCTGTGCTCTCCCCTCGCTCTCCTAGCCCTGGGGCCAAGTGCCCTTTGTGGCTAGCCTG
GGGTCCGATCACACCTCGGCCAGCGCGTCCCAGGCCCCCGATCTCCTGCAGTAGGTGCTCCGCATCGCGG
CGCTAGGGATCGGCTCCGGAGTCCCCGGCGCTCTGCGCGCCCGTCCGCGGCTCTGGCGCAGCCCGGGCAG
CAGAGGCCACGGCGCTGTGGCGCGCTCTGC
